Addgene plasmid #44275: pTagRFP675-N1
Depositing lab: Vladislav Verkhusha. Depositing organization: Albert Einstein College of Medicine. Publication: Extended Stokes shift in fluorescent proteins: chromophore-protein interactions in a near-infrared TagRFP675 variant. Piatkevich KD, Malashkevich VN, Morozova KS, Nemkovich NA, Almo SC, Verkhusha VV. Sci Rep. 2013;3:1847. doi: 10.1038/srep01847. PubMed 23677204.
Backbone
  Vector backbone: pN1
  Backbone manufacturer: Clontech
  Backbone size w/o insert (bp): 3998
  Vector type: Mammalian Expression
  Selectable markers: Neomycin (select with G418)
Growth in bacteria
  Bacterial resistance: Kanamycin, 50 μg/mL
  Growth temperature: 37°C
  Growth strain: DH5alpha
  Copy number: High Copy
Gene/Insert
  Gene/Insert name: TagRFP675
  Species: Synthetic
  Insert size (bp): 717
  Mutation: M41Q/F80W/S143N/L147M/S158N/D159Y/N173S
  Promoter: CMV
  Cloning method: Restriction Enzyme; 5′ cloning site AgeI (not destroyed); 3′ cloning site NotI (destroyed during cloning)
  Sequencing primers: 5′ ggtaggcgtgtacggtgggag
Terms and licenses: Academic/Nonprofit Terms; Industry Terms: Not Available to Industry
How to cite: pTagRFP675-N1 was a gift from Vladislav Verkhusha (Addgene plasmid # 44275 ; http://n2t.net/addgene:44275 ; RRID:Addgene_44275)
