[The description below was written by a language model from this plasmid's Addgene catalogue record and pLannotate feature annotations shown in this document.]
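Description:
pTagRFP675-N1 is a mammalian expression plasmid built on the Clontech N1-type backbone (pN1), carrying the near-infrared fluorescent protein TagRFP675 under the human cytomegalovirus immediate-early enhancer and promoter. The 4,715-nt plasmid is propagated in E. coli from a high-copy ColE1/pUC-type origin and selected with kanamycin. A single NeoR/KanR gene (Tn5 aminoglycoside phosphotransferase) serves both hosts: a bacterial bla-type promoter drives it in E. coli, while the adjacent SV40 enhancer/early promoter drives it in mammalian cells to allow G418 selection of stable transfectants, with an HSV TK polyadenylation signal terminating the transcript. An f1 origin is also present, which permits single-stranded DNA production. The short annotated fragments of SV40 large T antigen, ble and bGH poly(A) appear to be residual backbone sequence matches rather than functional elements.

The payload is a synthetic 717-bp coding sequence for TagRFP675, described in the annotation as a monomeric, rapidly maturing, constitutively fluorescent protein derived from Entacmaea quadricolor. The record lists the substitutions M41Q, F80W, S143N, L147M, S158N, D159Y and N173S, but does not name the parental protein they refer to. The insert was cloned between AgeI and NotI, with the NotI site destroyed, and is followed by the SV40 polyadenylation signal. Because the multiple cloning site lies between the CMV promoter and the fluorescent protein, the N1 layout lets a gene of interest be inserted upstream and in frame to produce a fusion carrying TagRFP675 at its C-terminus. Without such an insert, the plasmid expresses the free fluorescent protein. It is suited to transient or stable labelling of mammalian cells for far-red/near-infrared imaging, and the associated publication concerns the extended Stokes shift of this variant.
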