Features (pLannotate 1.2.2; 14 found; start..end, strand, type, name):
     61..364     +  enhancer       CMV enhancer: human cytomegalovirus immediate early enhancer
    365..568     +  promoter       CMV promoter: human cytomegalovirus (CMV) immediate early promoter
    591..671     +  misc_feature   MCS: multiple cloning site
    679..1377    +  CDS            TagRFP675: TagRFP675 is a basic (constitutively fluorescent) red fluorescent protein published in 2013, derived from Entacmaea quadricolor. It is reported to be a rapidly-maturing monomer with moderate acid sensitivity.
   1397..1480    +  CDS            large T antigen (fragment): large T antigen from SV40 (simian virus 40)
   1503..1624    +  polyA_signal   SV40 poly(A) signal: SV40 polyadenylation signal
   1658..2086    -  rep_origin     f1 ori (sequence partly withheld): f1 bacteriophage origin of replication; arrow indicates direction of (+) strand synthesis
   2113..2217    +  promoter       AmpR promoter: bla
   2219..2576    +  promoter       SV40 promoter: SV40 enhancer and early promoter
   2611..3405    +  CDS            NeoR/KanR: aminoglycoside phosphotransferase from Tn5; aph(3')-II (or nptII); confers resistance to neomycin, kanamycin, and G418 (Geneticin®)
   3426..3578    +  CDS            ble (fragment): BLE_KLEPN - Experimental evidence at protein level: Swiss-Prot protein existence level 1. Binding protein with a strong affinity to the bleomycin family of antibiotics. Binds to CL990; an antimitotic-antibiotic compound. From Klebsiella pneumoniae.
   3637..3684    +  polyA_signal   HSV TK poly(A) signal: herpes simplex virus thymidine kinase polyadenylation signal (Cole and Stacy, 1985)
   3775..3791    -  polyA_signal   bGH poly(A) signal (fragment): bovine growth hormone polyadenylation signal
   4013..4601    +  rep_origin     ori: high-copy-number ColE1/pMB1/pBR322/pUC origin of replication
>Addgene plasmid #44275 | pTagRFP675-N1 | depositor full sequence | sequence record 60527 | pTagRFP675-N1 sequence 4715 bps
TAGTTATTAATAGTAATCAATTACGGGGTCATTAGTTCATAGCCCATATATGGAGTTCCGCGTTACATAA
CTTACGGTAAATGGCCCGCCTGGCTGACCGCCCAACGACCCCCGCCCATTGACGTCAATAATGACGTATG
TTCCCATAGTAACGCCAATAGGGACTTTCCATTGACGTCAATGGGTGGAGTATTTACGGTAAACTGCCCA
CTTGGCAGTACATCAAGTGTATCATATGCCAAGTACGCCCCCTATTGACGTCAATGACGGTAAATGGCCC
GCCTGGCATTATGCCCAGTACATGACCTTATGGGACTTTCCTACTTGGCAGTACATCTACGTATTAGTCA
TCGCTATTACCATGGTGATGCGGTTTTGGCAGTACATCAATGGGCGTGGATAGCGGTTTGACTCACGGGG
ATTTCCAAGTCTCCACCCCATTGACGTCAATGGGAGTTTGTTTTGGCACCAAAATCAACGGGACTTTCCA
AAATGTCGTAACAACTCCGCCCCATTGACGCAAATGGGCGGTAGGCGTGTACGGTGGGAGGTCTATATAA
GCAGAGCTGGTTTAGTGAACCGTCAGATCCGCTAGCGCTACCGGACTCAGATCTCGAGCTCAAGCTTCGA
ATTCTGCAGTCGACGGTACCGCGGGCCCGGGATCCACCGGTCGCCACCATGAGCGAGCTGATTAAGGAGA
ACATGCACATGAAGCTGTACATGGAGGGCACCGTGAACAACCACCACTTCAAGTGCACATCCGAGGGCGA
AGGCAAGCCCTACGAGGGCACCCAGACCCAAAGAATCAAGGTGGTCGAGGGCGGCCCTCTCCCCTTCGCC
TTCGACATCCTGGCTACCAGCTTCATGTACGGCAGCAAGACCTTCATCAACCACACCCAGGGCATCCCCG
ACTTCTGGAAGCAGTCCTTCCCTGAGGGCTTCACATGGGAGAGAGTCACCACATACGAAGACGGGGGCGT
GCTGACCGCTACCCAGGACACCAGCCTCCAGGACGGCTGCCTCATCTACAACGTCAAGATCAGAGGGGTG
AACTTCCCATCCAACGGCCCTGTGATGCAGAAGAAAACACTCGGCTGGGAGGCCAACACCGAGATGATGT
ACCCCGCTGACGGCGGCCTGGAAGGCAGAAACTACATGGCCCTGAAGCTCGTGGGCGGGGGCCACCTGAT
CTGCAGCTTGAAGACCACATACAGATCCAAGAAACCCGCTAAGAACCTCAAGATGCCCGGCGTCTACTAT
GTGGACCGCAGACTGGAAAGAATCAAGGAGGCCGACAAAGAGACCTATGTCGAGCAGCACGAGGTGGCTG
TGGCCAGATACTGCGACCTCCCTAGCAAACTGGGGCACAAGCTTAATTAAAGCGGCCGCGACTCTAGATC
ATAATCAGCCATACCACATTTGTAGAGGTTTTACTTGCTTTAAAAAACCTCCCACACCTCCCCCTGAACC
TGAAACATAAAATGAATGCAATTGTTGTTGTTAACTTGTTTATTGCAGCTTATAATGGTTACAAATAAAG
CAATAGCATCACAAATTTCACAAATAAAGCATTTTTTTCACTGCATTCTAGTTGTGGTTTGTCCAAACTC
ATCAATGTATCTTAAGGCGTAAATTGTAAGCGTTAATATTTTGTTAAAATTCGCGTTAAATTTTTGTTAA
ATCAGCTCATTTTTTAACCAATAGGCCGAAATCGGCAAAATCCCTTATAAATCAAAAGAATAGACCGAGA
TAGGGT
[37 nt withheld, positions 1757-1793]
AAAGAACGTGGACTCCAACGTCAAAGG
[49 nt withheld, positions 1821-1869]
T
[91 nt withheld, positions 1871-1961]
G
[124 nt withheld, positions 1963-2086]
CAGGTGGCACTTTTCGGGGAAATGTGCGCGGAACCCCTATTTGTTTATTTTTCTAAATACATTCAAATAT
GTATCCGCTCATGAGACAATAACCCTGATAAATGCTTCAATAATATTGAAAAAGGAAGAGTCCTGAGGCG
GAAAGAACCAGCTGTGGAATGTGTGTCAGTTAGGGTGTGGAAAGTCCCCAGGCTCCCCAGCAGGCAGAAG
TATGCAAAGCATGCATCTCAATTAGTCAGCAACCAGGTGTGGAAAGTCCCCAGGCTCCCCAGCAGGCAGA
AGTATGCAAAGCATGCATCTCAATTAGTCAGCAACCATAGTCCCGCCCCTAACTCCGCCCATCCCGCCCC
TAACTCCGCCCAGTTCCGCCCATTCTCCGCCCCATGGCTGACTAATTTTTTTTATTTATGCAGAGGCCGA
GGCCGCCTCGGCCTCTGAGCTATTCCAGAAGTAGTGAGGAGGCTTTTTTGGAGGCCTAGGCTTTTGCAAA
GATCGATCAAGAGACAGGATGAGGATCGTTTCGCATGATTGAACAAGATGGATTGCACGCAGGTTCTCCG
GCCGCTTGGGTGGAGAGGCTATTCGGCTATGACTGGGCACAACAGACAATCGGCTGCTCTGATGCCGCCG
TGTTCCGGCTGTCAGCGCAGGGGCGCCCGGTTCTTTTTGTCAAGACCGACCTGTCCGGTGCCCTGAATGA
ACTGCAAGACGAGGCAGCGCGGCTATCGTGGCTGGCCACGACGGGCGTTCCTTGCGCAGCTGTGCTCGAC
GTTGTCACTGAAGCGGGAAGGGACTGGCTGCTATTGGGCGAAGTGCCGGGGCAGGATCTCCTGTCATCTC
ACCTTGCTCCTGCCGAGAAAGTATCCATCATGGCTGATGCAATGCGGCGGCTGCATACGCTTGATCCGGC
TACCTGCCCATTCGACCACCAAGCGAAACATCGCATCGAGCGAGCACGTACTCGGATGGAAGCCGGTCTT
GTCGATCAGGATGATCTGGACGAAGAGCATCAGGGGCTCGCGCCAGCCGAACTGTTCGCCAGGCTCAAGG
CGAGCATGCCCGACGGCGAGGATCTCGTCGTGACCCATGGCGATGCCTGCTTGCCGAATATCATGGTGGA
AAATGGCCGCTTTTCTGGATTCATCGACTGTGGCCGGCTGGGTGTGGCGGACCGCTATCAGGACATAGCG
TTGGCTACCCGTGATATTGCTGAAGAGCTTGGCGGCGAATGGGCTGACCGCTTCCTCGTGCTTTACGGTA
TCGCCGCTCCCGATTCGCAGCGCATCGCCTTCTATCGCCTTCTTGACGAGTTCTTCTGAGCGGGACTCTG
GGGTTCGAAATGACCGACCAAGCGACGCCCAACCTGCCATCACGAGATTTCGATTCCACCGCCGCCTTCT
ATGAAAGGTTGGGCTTCGGAATCGTTTTCCGGGACGCCGGCTGGATGATCCTCCAGCGCGGGGATCTCAT
GCTGGAGTTCTTCGCCCACCCTAGGGGGAGGCTAACTGAAACACGGAAGGAGACAATACCGGAAGGAACC
CGCGCTATGACGGCAATAAAAAGACAGAATAAAACGCACGGTGTTGGGTCGTTTGTTCATAAACGCGGGG
TTCGGTCCCAGGGCTGGCACTCTGTCGATACCCCACCGAGACCCCATTGGGGCCAATACGCCCGCGTTTC
TTCCTTTTCCCCACCCCACCCCCCAAGTTCGGGTGAAGGCCCAGGGCTCGCAGCCAACGTCGGGGCGGCA
GGCCCTGCCATAGCCTCAGGTTACTCATATATACTTTAGATTGATTTAAAACTTCATTTTTAATTTAAAA
GGATCTAGGTGAAGATCCTTTTTGATAATCTCATGACCAAAATCCCTTAACGTGAGTTTTCGTTCCACTG
AGCGTCAGACCCCGTAGAAAAGATCAAAGGATCTTCTTGAGATCCTTTTTTTCTGCGCGTAATCTGCTGC
TTGCAAACAAAAAAACCACCGCTACCAGCGGTGGTTTGTTTGCCGGATCAAGAGCTACCAACTCTTTTTC
CGAAGGTAACTGGCTTCAGCAGAGCGCAGATACCAAATACTGTCCTTCTAGTGTAGCCGTAGTTAGGCCA
CCACTTCAAGAACTCTGTAGCACCGCCTACATACCTCGCTCTGCTAATCCTGTTACCAGTGGCTGCTGCC
AGTGGCGATAAGTCGTGTCTTACCGGGTTGGACTCAAGACGATAGTTACCGGATAAGGCGCAGCGGTCGG
GCTGAACGGGGGGTTCGTGCACACAGCCCAGCTTGGAGCGAACGACCTACACCGAACTGAGATACCTACA
GCGTGAGCTATGAGAAAGCGCCACGCTTCCCGAAGGGAGAAAGGCGGACAGGTATCCGGTAAGCGGCAGG
GTCGGAACAGGAGAGCGCACGAGGGAGCTTCCAGGGGGAAACGCCTGGTATCTTTATAGTCCTGTCGGGT
TTCGCCACCTCTGACTTGAGCGTCGATTTTTGTGATGCTCGTCAGGGGGGCGGAGCCTATGGAAAAACGC
CAGCAACGCGGCCTTTTTACGGTTCCTGGCCTTTTGCTGGCCTTTTGCTCACATGTTCTTTCCTGCGTTA
TCCCCTGATTCTGTGGATAACCGTATTACCGCCATGCAT
