>Addgene plasmid #44275 | pTagRFP675-N1 | addgene partial sequence | sequence record 63954 | cmv-fwd
AGCAGAGCTGGTTTAGTGAACCGTCAGATCCGCTAGCGCTACCGGACTCAGATCTCGAGCTCAAGCTTCG
AATTCTGCAGTCGACGGTACCGCGGGCCCGGGATCCACCGGTCGCCACCATGAGCGAGCTGATTAAGGAG
AACATGCACATGAAGCTGTACATGGAGGGCACCGTGAACAACCACCACTTCAAGTGCACATCCGAGGGCG
AAGGCAAGCCCTACGAGGGCACCCAGACCCAAAGAATCAAGGTGGTCGAGGGCGGCCCTCTCCCCTTCGC
CTTCGACATCCTGGCTACCAGCTTCATGTACGGCAGCAAGACCTTCATCAACCACACCCAGGGCATCCCC
GACTTCTGGAAGCAGTCCTTCCCTGAGGGCTTCACATGGGAGAGAGTCACCACATACGAAGACGGGGGCG
TGCTGACCGCTACCCAGGACACCAGCCTCCAGGACGGCTGCCTCATCTACAACGTCAAGATCAGAGGGGT
GAACTTCCCATCCAACGGCCCTGTGATGCAGAAGAAAACACTCGGCTGGGAGGCCAACACCGAGATGATG
TACCCCGCTGACGGCGGCCTGGAAGGCAGAAACTACATGGCCCTGAAGCTCGTGGGCGGGGGCCACCTGA
TCTGCAGCTTGAAGACCACATACAGATCCAAGAAACCCGCTAAGAACCTCAAGATGCCCGGCGTCTACTA
TGTGGACCGCAGACTGGAAAGAATCAAGGAGGCCGACAAAGAGACCTATGTCGAGCAGCACGAGGTGGCT
GTGGCCAGATACTGCGACCTCCCTAGCAAACTGGGGCACAAGCTTAATTAAAGCGGCCGCGACTCTAGAT
CATAATCAGCCATACCACATTTGTAGAGGTTTTACTTGCTTTAAAAAACCTCCCACACCTCCCCCTGAAC
CTGAAACATAAAATGAATGCAATTGTTGTTGTTAACTTGTTTATTGCAGCTTATAATGGTTACAAATAAA
GCAATAGCAT
